>Addgene plasmid #148584 | pT7-V5-SBP-C1-Hs4EHP-I85AW95AM101A_AE | depositor full sequence | sequence record 291032 | Full Sequence
TAGTTATTAATAGTAATCAATTACGGGGTCATTAGTTCATAGCCCATATATGGAGTTCCGCGTTACATAA
CTTACGGTAAATGGCCCGCCTGGCTGACCGCCCAACGACCCCCGCCCATTGACGTCAATAATGACGTATG
TTCCCATAGTAACGCCAATAGGGACTTTCCATTGACGTCAATGGGTGGAGTATTTACGGTAAACTGCCCA
CTTGGCAGTACATCAAGTGTATCATATGCCAAGTACGCCCCCTATTGACGTCAATGACGGTAAATGGCCC
GCCTGGCATTATGCCCAGTACATGACCTTATGGGACTTTCCTACTTGGCAGTACATCTACGTATTAGTCA
TCGCTATTACCATGGTGATGCGGTTTTGGCAGTACATCAATGGGCGTGGATAGCGGTTTGACTCACGGGG
ATTTCCAAGTCTCCACCCCATTGACGTCAATGGGAGTTTGTTTTGGCACCAAAATCAACGGGACTTTCCA
AAATGTCGTAACAACTCCGCCCCATTGACGCAAATGGGCGGTAGGCGTGTACGGTGGGAGGTCTATATAA
GCAGAGCTCTCTGGCTAACTAGAGAACCCACTGCTTACTGGCTTATCGAAATTAATACGACTCACTATAG
GGAGACCCAAGCTCTAGCGCTACCGGTCGCCACCATGGGTAAGCCTATCCCTAACCCTCTCCTCGGTCTC
GATTCTACGCCCGGAAGCGGTAGCGGTACGATGGACGAGAAGACCACCGGCTGGGGGGGCGGCCACGTGG
TGGAGGGCCTGGCCGGCGAGCTGGAGCAGCTGCGGGCCAGGCTGGAGCACCACCCTCAGGGCCAGCGGGA
GCCCAGATCTCGAGCTATGAACAACAAGTTCGACGCTTTGAAAGATGATGACAGTGGGGACCATGATCAG
AATGAAGAAAACAGCACACAGAAAGATGGTGAGAAGGAAAAAACGGAACGAGACAAGAATCAGAGCAGTA
GCAAGAGAAAGGCTGTTGTCCCTGGACCGGCAGAGCATCCCCTGCAGTACAACTACACTTTTTGGTACTC
CAGGAGAACCCCCGGCCGTCCCACGAGCTCACAGAGCTATGAACAGAATATCAAACAGGCTGGCACCTTT
GCCTCTGTGGAGCAGTTCGCGAGGTTTTATAGCCACGCGGTACGTCCTGGGGACCTGACAGGCCACAGTG
ACTTCCATCTCTTCAAAGAAGGAATTAAACCCATGTGGGAGGATGATGCAAATAAAAATGGTGGCAAGTG
GATTATTCGGCTGCGGAAGGGCTTGGCCTCCCGTTGCTGGGAGAATCTCATTTTGGCCATGCTGGGGGAA
CAGTTCATGGTTGGGGAGGAGATCTGTGGGGCTGTGGTGTCTGTCCGCTTTCAGGAAGACATTATTTCAA
TATGGAATAAGACTGCCAGTGACCAAGCAACCACAGCCCGAATCCGGGACACACTTCGGCGAGTGCTTAA
CCTACCTCCCAACACCATTATGGAATACAAAACTCACACCGACAGCATCAAAATGCCAGGCAGGCTGGGC
CCCCAAAGGCTCCTTTTTCAAAACCTCTGGAAGCCGCGGTTGAATGTGCCATGAGGATCCACCGGATCTA
GATAACTGATCATAATCAGCCATACCACATTTGTAGAGGTTTTACTTGCTTTAAAAAACCTCCCACACCT
CCCCCTGAACCTGAAACATAAAATGAATGCAATTGTTGTTGTTAACTTGTTTATTGCAGCTTATAATGGT
TACAAATAAAGCAATAGCATCACAAATTTCACAAATAAAGCATTTTTTTCACTGCATTCTAGTTGTGGTT
TGTCCAAACTCATCAATGTATCTTAACGCGTAAATTGTAAGCGTTAATATTTTGTTAAAATTCGCGTTAA
ATTTTTGTTAAATCAGCTCATTTTTTAACCAATAGGCCGAAATCGGCAAAATCCCTTATAAATCAAAAGA
ATAGACCGAGATAGGGT
[37 nt withheld, positions 1978-2014]
AAAGAACGTGGACTCCAACGTCAAAGG
[49 nt withheld, positions 2042-2090]
T
[91 nt withheld, positions 2092-2182]
G
[124 nt withheld, positions 2184-2307]
CAGGTGGCACTTTTCGGGGAAATGTGCGCGGAACCCCTATTTGTTTATTTTTCTAAATACATTCAAATAT
GTATCCGCTCATGAGACAATAACCCTGATAAATGCTTCAATAATATTGAAAAAGGAAGAGTCCTGAGGCG
GAAAGAACCAGCTGTGGAATGTGTGTCAGTTAGGGTGTGGAAAGTCCCCAGGCTCCCCAGCAGGCAGAAG
TATGCAAAGCATGCATCTCAATTAGTCAGCAACCAGGTGTGGAAAGTCCCCAGGCTCCCCAGCAGGCAGA
AGTATGCAAAGCATGCATCTCAATTAGTCAGCAACCATAGTCCCGCCCCTAACTCCGCCCATCCCGCCCC
TAACTCCGCCCAGTTCCGCCCATTCTCCGCCCCATGGCTGACTAATTTTTTTTATTTATGCAGAGGCCGA
GGCCGCCTCGGCCTCTGAGCTATTCCAGAAGTAGTGAGGAGGCTTTTTTGGAGGCCTAGGCTTTTGCAAA
GATCGATCAAGAGACAGGATGAGGATCGTTTCGCATGATTGAACAAGATGGATTGCACGCAGGTTCTCCG
GCCGCTTGGGTGGAGAGGCTATTCGGCTATGACTGGGCACAACAGACAATCGGCTGCTCTGATGCCGCCG
TGTTCCGGCTGTCAGCGCAGGGGCGCCCGGTTCTTTTTGTCAAGACCGACCTGTCCGGTGCCCTGAATGA
ACTGCAAGACGAGGCAGCGCGGCTATCGTGGCTGGCCACGACGGGCGTTCCTTGCGCAGCTGTGCTCGAC
GTTGTCACTGAAGCGGGAAGGGACTGGCTGCTATTGGGCGAAGTGCCGGGGCAGGATCTCCTGTCATCTC
ACCTTGCTCCTGCCGAGAAAGTATCCATCATGGCTGATGCAATGCGGCGGCTGCATACGCTTGATCCGGC
TACCTGCCCATTCGACCACCAAGCGAAACATCGCATCGAGCGAGCACGTACTCGGATGGAAGCCGGTCTT
GTCGATCAGGATGATCTGGACGAAGAGCATCAGGGGCTCGCGCCAGCCGAACTGTTCGCCAGGCTCAAGG
CGAGCATGCCCGACGGCGAGGATCTCGTCGTGACCCATGGCGATGCCTGCTTGCCGAATATCATGGTGGA
AAATGGCCGCTTTTCTGGATTCATCGACTGTGGCCGGCTGGGTGTGGCGGACCGCTATCAGGACATAGCG
TTGGCTACCCGTGATATTGCTGAAGAGCTTGGCGGCGAATGGGCTGACCGCTTCCTCGTGCTTTACGGTA
TCGCCGCTCCCGATTCGCAGCGCATCGCCTTCTATCGCCTTCTTGACGAGTTCTTCTGAGCGGGACTCTG
GGGTTCGAAATGACCGACCAAGCGACGCCCAACCTGCCATCACGAGATTTCGATTCCACCGCCGCCTTCT
ATGAAAGGTTGGGCTTCGGAATCGTTTTCCGGGACGCCGGCTGGATGATCCTCCAGCGCGGGGATCTCAT
GCTGGAGTTCTTCGCCCACCCTAGGGGGAGGCTAACTGAAACACGGAAGGAGACAATACCGGAAGGAACC
CGCGCTATGACGGCAATAAAAAGACAGAATAAAACGCACGGTGTTGGGTCGTTTGTTCATAAACGCGGGG
TTCGGTCCCAGGGCTGGCACTCTGTCGATACCCCACCGAGACCCCATTGGGGCCAATACGCCCGCGTTTC
TTCCTTTTCCCCACCCCACCCCCCAAGTTCGGGTGAAGGCCCAGGGCTCGCAGCCAACGTCGGGGCGGCA
GGCCCTGCCATAGCCTCAGGTTACTCATATATACTTTAGATTGATTTAAAACTTCATTTTTAATTTAAAA
GGATCTAGGTGAAGATCCTTTTTGATAATCTCATGACCAAAATCCCTTAACGTGAGTTTTCGTTCCACTG
AGCGTCAGACCCCGTAGAAAAGATCAAAGGATCTTCTTGAGATCCTTTTTTTCTGCGCGTAATCTGCTGC
TTGCAAACAAAAAAACCACCGCTACCAGCGGTGGTTTGTTTGCCGGATCAAGAGCTACCAACTCTTTTTC
CGAAGGTAACTGGCTTCAGCAGAGCGCAGATACCAAATACTGTCCTTCTAGTGTAGCCGTAGTTAGGCCA
CCACTTCAAGAACTCTGTAGCACCGCCTACATACCTCGCTCTGCTAATCCTGTTACCAGTGGCTGCTGCC
AGTGGCGATAAGTCGTGTCTTACCGGGTTGGACTCAAGACGATAGTTACCGGATAAGGCGCAGCGGTCGG
GCTGAACGGGGGGTTCGTGCACACAGCCCAGCTTGGAGCGAACGACCTACACCGAACTGAGATACCTACA
GCGTGAGCTATGAGAAAGCGCCACGCTTCCCGAAGGGAGAAAGGCGGACAGGTATCCGGTAAGCGGCAGG
GTCGGAACAGGAGAGCGCACGAGGGAGCTTCCAGGGGGAAACGCCTGGTATCTTTATAGTCCTGTCGGGT
TTCGCCACCTCTGACTTGAGCGTCGATTTTTGTGATGCTCGTCAGGGGGGCGGAGCCTATGGAAAAACGC
CAGCAACGCGGCCTTTTTACGGTTCCTGGCCTTTTGCTGGCCTTTTGCTCACATGTTCTTTCCTGCGTTA
TCCCCTGATTCTGTGGATAACCGTATTACCGCCATGCAT
Features (pLannotate 1.2.2; 17 found; start..end, strand, type, name):
     61..364     +  enhancer       CMV enhancer: human cytomegalovirus immediate early enhancer
    365..568     +  promoter       CMV promoter: human cytomegalovirus (CMV) immediate early promoter
    564..597     +  LTR            5' LTR (truncated) (fragment): truncated 5' long terminal repeat (LTR) from HIV-1
    613..631     +  promoter       T7 promoter: promoter for bacteriophage T7 RNA polymerase
    668..709     +  CDS            V5 tag: epitope tag from simian virus 5
    731..844     +  CDS            SBP: streptavidin-binding peptide selected from a peptide library; binds streptavidin with nanomolar affinity (Keefe et al., 2001)
    857..1591    +  CDS            EIF4E2: IF4E2_HUMAN - Also known as EIF4EL3. Experimental evidence at protein level: Swiss-Prot protein existence level 1. Recognizes and binds the 7-methylguanosine-containing mRNA cap during an early step in the initiation (PubMed:17368478, PubMed:25624349, PubMed:9582349). Acts as a repressor of translation initiation (PubMed:22751931). In contrast to EIF4E, it is unable to bind eIF4G (EIF4G1, EIF4G2 or EIF4G3), suggesting that it acts by competing with EIF4E and block assembly of eIF4F at the cap (By similarity). In P-bodies, component of a complex that promotes miRNA- mediated translational repre
   1617..1701    +  CDS            large T antigen (fragment): large T antigen from SV40 (simian virus 40)
   1724..1845    +  polyA_signal   SV40 poly(A) signal: SV40 polyadenylation signal
   1879..2307    -  rep_origin     f1 ori (sequence partly withheld): f1 bacteriophage origin of replication; arrow indicates direction of (+) strand synthesis
   2334..2438    +  promoter       AmpR promoter: bla
   2440..2797    +  promoter       SV40 promoter: SV40 enhancer and early promoter
   2832..3626    +  CDS            NeoR/KanR: aminoglycoside phosphotransferase from Tn5; aph(3')-II (or nptII); confers resistance to neomycin, kanamycin, and G418 (Geneticin®)
   3647..3799    +  CDS            ble (fragment): BLE_KLEPN - Experimental evidence at protein level: Swiss-Prot protein existence level 1. Binding protein with a strong affinity to the bleomycin family of antibiotics. Binds to CL990; an antimitotic-antibiotic compound. From Klebsiella pneumoniae.
   3858..3905    +  polyA_signal   HSV TK poly(A) signal: herpes simplex virus thymidine kinase polyadenylation signal (Cole and Stacy, 1985)
   3996..4012    -  polyA_signal   bGH poly(A) signal (fragment): bovine growth hormone polyadenylation signal
   4234..4822    +  rep_origin     ori: high-copy-number ColE1/pMB1/pBR322/pUC origin of replication
