[The description below was written by a language model from this plasmid's Addgene catalogue record and pLannotate feature annotations shown in this document.]
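Description:
pT7-V5-SBP-C1-Hs4EHP-I85AW95AM101A_AE is a 4.9 kb mammalian expression plasmid encoding a triple point mutant (I85A, W95A, M101A) of human 4EHP, the cap-binding protein also called eIF4E-2 and encoded by EIF4E2. The backbone is recorded as unknown. It is propagated in E. coli from a high-copy ColE1/pUC-type origin under kanamycin selection and also carries an f1 origin. A single NeoR/KanR (Tn5 aminoglycoside phosphotransferase) gene sits behind tandem bacterial (AmpR-type) and SV40 early promoters and is followed by an HSV TK polyadenylation signal, so the same marker gives kanamycin resistance in bacteria and can give G418 resistance in mammalian cells. Short annotated fragments (HIV-1 LTR, ble, bGH poly(A), SV40 large T antigen) appear to be partial sequence matches rather than functional elements.

Expression is driven by the CMV immediate-early enhancer and promoter. A T7 promoter lies just downstream, which would also allow in vitro transcription with T7 RNA polymerase. The open reading frame begins with a V5 epitope tag, followed by a streptavidin-binding peptide (SBP) and then the 4EHP coding sequence, placing both tags at the N-terminus, and it is terminated by an SV40 poly(A) signal. The V5 tag supports immunodetection, while SBP allows pulldown on streptavidin resin.

4EHP binds the mRNA cap but not eIF4G, and acts as a translational repressor. The associated publication concerns how GIGYF1/2 proteins selectively bind 4EHP to repress target mRNAs, so this mutant was probably made to probe that interaction, although the record does not state what the three substitutions do. The deposited sequence may be theoretical rather than fully verified.
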