Addgene plasmid #148584: pT7-V5-SBP-C1-Hs4EHP-I85AW95AM101A_AE
Purpose: Mammalian Expression of Hs4EHP-I85AW95AM101A
Depositing lab: Elisa Izaurralde. Depositing organization: Max Planck Institute for Developmental Biology. Publication: GIGYF1/2 proteins use auxiliary sequences to selectively bind to 4EHP and repress target mRNA expression. Peter D, Weber R, Sandmeir F, Wohlbold L, Helms S, Bawankar P, Valkov E, Igreja C, Izaurralde E. Genes Dev. 2017 Jun 1;31(11):1147-1161. doi: 10.1101/gad.299420.117. Epub 2017 Jul 11. PubMed 28698298.
Backbone
  Vector backbone: Unknown
  Vector type: Mammalian Expression
Growth in bacteria
  Bacterial resistance: Kanamycin, 50 μg/mL
  Growth temperature: 37°C
  Growth strain: DH5alpha
  Copy number: High Copy
Gene/Insert
  Gene/Insert name: Hs4EHP-I85AW95AM101A (alt name: eIF4E-2)
  Species: H. sapiens (human)
  Entrez Gene: EIF4E2 (a.k.a. 4E-LP, 4EHP, EIF4EL3, IF4e, h4EHP)
  Cloning method: Unknown
Terms and licenses: Academic/Nonprofit Terms; Industry Terms: Not Available to Industry
Depositor comments: ORF extracted from NCBI:NM_004846 or UniProt.: O60573-1 Plasmids from this collection were made available to the research community and donated after the lab closed. Please note that the sequence provided by the depositing laboratory may be theoretical/predicted or based on Sanger sequencing results. There may be discrepancies between sequencing results obtained by Addgene and the depositor sequence. If an Addgene verified sequence is not available, please contact before placing your order to request that our lab fully sequence the plasmid.
How to cite: pT7-V5-SBP-C1-Hs4EHP-I85AW95AM101A_AE was a gift from Elisa Izaurralde (Addgene plasmid # 148584 ; http://n2t.net/addgene:148584 ; RRID:Addgene_148584)
